>Addgene plasmid #51678 | M2660 ura3::LYS2 Disruptor Converter | depositor full sequence | sequence record 79108 | M2660 ura3::LYS2 Disruptor Converter sequence 8206 bps
TCGCGCGTTTCGGTGATGACGGTGAAAACCTCTGACACATGCAGCTCCCGGAGACGGTCACAGCTTGTCT
GTAAGCGGATGCCGGGAGCAGACAAGCCCGTCAGGGCGCGTCAGCGGGTGTTGGCGGGTGTCGGGGCTGG
CTTAACTATGCGGCATCAGAGCAGATTGTACTGAGAGTGCACCATATGCGGTGTGAAATACCGCACAGAT
GCGTAAGGAGAAAATACCGCATCAGGCGCCATTCGCCATTCAGGCTGCGCAACTGTTGGGAAGGGCGATC
GGTGCGGGCCTCTTCGCTATTACGCCAGCTGGCGAAAGGGGGATGTGCTGCAAGGCGATTAAGTTGGGTA
ACGCCAGGGTTTTCCCAGTCACGACGTTGTAAAACGACGGCCAGTGCCAAGCTTTTCAATTCAATTCATC
ATTTTTTTTTTATTCTTTTTTTTGATTTCGGTTTCCTTGAAATTTTTTTGATTCGGTAATCTCCGAACAG
AAGGAAGAACGAAGGAAGGAGCACAGACTTAGATTGGTATATATACGCATATGTAGTGTTGAAGAAACAT
GAAATTGCCCAGTATTCTTAACCCAACTGCACAGAACAAAAACCTGCAGGTCGACGGATCCGGTGATTGA
TTGAGCAAGCTAATTCCACTTGCAATTACATAAAAAATTCCGGCGGTTTTTCGCGTGTGACTCAATGTCG
AAATACCTGCCTAATGAACATGAACATCGCCCAAATGTATTTGAAGACCCGCTGGGAGAAGTTCAAGATA
TATAAGTAACAAGCAGCCAATAGTATAAAAAAAAATCTGAGTTTATTACCTTTCCTGGAATTTCAGTGAA
AAACTGCTAATTATAGAGAGATATCACAGAGTTACTCACTAATGACTAACGAAAAGGTCTGGATAGAGAA
GTTGGATAATCCAACTCTTTCAGTGTTACCACATGACTTTTTACGCCCACAACAAGAACCTTATACGAAA
CAAGCTACATATTCGTTACAGCTACCTCAGCTCGATGTGCCTCATGATAGTTTTTCTAACAAATACGCTG
TCGCTTTGAGTGTATGGGCTGCATTGATATATAGAGTAACCGGTGACGATGATATTGTTCTTTATATTGC
GAATAACAAAATCTTAAGATTCAATATTCAACCAACGTGGTCATTTAATGAGCTGTATTCTACAATTAAC
AATGAGTTGAACAAGCTCAATTCTATTGAGGCCAATTTTTCCTTTGACGAGCTAGCTGAAAAAATTCAAA
GTTGCCAAGATCTGGAAAGGACCCCTCAGTTGTTCCGTTTGGCCTTTTTGGAAAACCAAGATTTCAAATT
AGACGAGTTCAAGCATCATTTAGTGGACTTTGCTTTGAATTTGGATACCAGTAATAATGCGCATGTTTTG
AACTTAATTTATAACAGCTTACTGTATTCGAATGAAAGAGTAACCATTGTTGCGGACCAATTTACTCAAT
ATTTGACTGCTGCGCTAAGCGATCCATCCAATTGCATAACTAAAATCTCTCTGATCACCGCATCATCCAA
GGATAGTTTACCTGATCCAACTAAGAACTTGGGCTGGTGCGATTTCGTGGGGTGTATTCACGACATTTTC
CAGGACAATGCTGAAGCCTTCCCAGAGAGAACCTGTGTTGTGGAGACTCCAACACTAAATTCCGACAAGT
CCCGTTCTTTCACTTATCGCGACATCAACCGCACTTCTAACATAGTTGCCCATTATTTGATTAAAACAGG
TATCAAAAGAGGTGATGTAGTGATGATCTATTCTTCTAGGGGTGTGGATTTGATGGTATGTGTGATGGGT
GTCTTGAAAGCCGGCGCAACCTTTTCAGTTATCGACCCTGCATATCCCCCAGCCAGACAAACCATTTACT
TAGGTGTTGCTAAACCACGTGGGTTGATTGTTATTAGAGCTGCTGGACAATTGGATCAACTAGTAGAAGA
TTACATCAATGATGAATTGGAGATTGTTTCAAGAATCAATTCCATCGCTATTCAAGAAAATGGTACCATT
GAAGGTGGCAAATTGGACAATGGCGAGGATGTTTTGGCTCCATATGATCACTACAAAGACACCAGAACAG
GTGTTGTAGTTGGACCAGATTCCAACCCAACCCTATCTTTCACATCTGGTTCCGAAGGTATTCCTAAGGG
TGTTCTTGGTAGACATTTTTCCTTGGCTTATTATTTCAATTGGATGTCCAAAAGGTTCAACTTAACAGAA
AATGATAAATTCACAATGCTGAGCGGTATTGCACATGATCCAATTCAAAGAGATATGTTTACACCATTAT
TTTTAGGTGCCCAATTGTATGTCCCTACTCAAGATGATATTGGTACACCGGGCCGTTTAGCGGAATGGAT
GAGTAAGTATGGTTGCACAGTTACCCATTTAACACCTGCCATGGGTCAATTACTTACTGCCCAAGCTACT
ACACCATTCCCTAAGTTACATCATGCGTTCTTTGTGGGTGACATTTTAACAAAACGTGATTGTCTGAGGT
TACAAACCTTGGCAGAAAATTGCCGTATTGTTAATATGTACGGTACCACTGAAACACAGCGTGCAGTTTC
TTATTTCGAAGTTAAATCAAAAAATGACGATCCAAACTTTTTGAAAAAATTGAAAGATGTCATGCCTGCT
GGTAAAGGTATGTTGAACGTTCAGCTACTAGTTGTTAACAGGAACGATCGTACTCAAATATGTGGTATTG
GCGAAATAGGTGAGATTTATGTTCGTGCAGGTGGTTTGGCCGAAGGTTATAGAGGATTACCAGAATTGAA
TAAAGAAAAATTTGTGAACAACTGGTTTGTTGAAAAAGATCACTGGAATTATTTGGATAAGGATAATGGT
GAACCTTGGAGACAATTCTGGTTAGGTCCAAGAGATAGATTGTACAGAACGGGTGATTTAGGTCGTTATC
TACCAAACGGTGACTGTGAATGTTGCGGTAGGGCTGATGATCAAGTTAAAATTCGTGGGTTCAGAATCGA
ATTAGGAGAAATAGATACGCACATTTCCCAACATCCATTGGTAAGAGAAAACATTACTTTAGTTCGCAAA
AATGCCGACAATGAGCCAACATTGATCACATTTATGGTCCCAAGATTTGACAAGCCAGATGACTTGTCTA
AGTTCCAAAGTGATGTTCCAAAGGAGGTTGAAACTGACCCTATAGTTAAGGGCTTAATCGGTTACCATCT
TTTATCCAAGGACATCAGGACTTTCTTAAAGAAAAGATTGGCTAGCTATGCTATGCCTTCCTTGATTGTG
GTTATGGATAAACTACCATTGAATCCAAATGGTAAAGTTGATAAGCCTAAACTTCAATTCCCAACTCCCA
AGCAATTAAATTTGGTAGCTGAAAATACAGTTTCTGAAACTGACGACTCTCAGTTTACCAATGTTGAGCG
CGAGGTTAGAGACTTATGGTTAAGTATATTACCTACCAAGCCAGCATCTGTATCACCAGATGATTCGTTT
TTCGATTTAGGTGGTCATTCTATCTTGGCTACCAAAATGATTTTTACCTTAAAGAAAAAGCTGCAAGTTG
ATTTACCATTGGGCACAATTTTCAAGTATCCAACGATAAAGGCCTTTGCCGCGGAAATTGACAGAATTAA
ATCATCGGGTGGATCATCTCAAGGTGAGGTCGTCGAAAATGTCACTGCAAATTATGCGGAAGACGCCAAG
AAATTGGTTGAGACGCTACCAAGTTCGTACCCCTCTCGAGAATATTTTGTTGAACCTAATAGTGCCGAAG
GAAAAACAACAATTAATGTGTTTGTTACCGGTGTCACAGGATTTCTGGGCTCCTACATCCTTGCAGATTT
GTTAGGACGTTCTCCAAAGAACTACAGTTTCAAAGTGTTTGCCCACGTCAGGGCCAAGGATGAAGAAGCT
GCATTTGCAAGATTACAAAAGGCAGGTATCACCTATGGTACTTGGAACGAAAAATTTGCCTCAAATATTA
AAGTTGTATTAGGCGATTTATCTAAAAGCCAATTTGGTCTTTCAGATGAGAAGTGGATGGATTTGGCAAA
CACAGTTGATATAATTATCCATAATGGTGCGTTAGTTCACTGGGTTTATCCATATGCCAAATTGAGGGAT
CCAAATGTTATTTCAACTATCAATGTTATGAGCTTAGCCGCCGTCGGCAAGCCAAAGTTCTTTGACTTTG
TTTCCTCCACTTCTACTCTTGACACTGAATACTACTTTAATTTGTCAGATAAACTTGTTAGCGAAGGGAA
GCCAGGCATTTTAGAATCAGACGATTTAATGAACTCTGCAAGCGGGCTCACTGGTGGATATGGTCAGTCC
AAATGGGCTGCTGAGTACATCATTAGACGTGCAGGTGAAAGGGGCCTACGTGGGTGTATTGTCAGACCAG
GTTACGTAACAGGTGCCTCTGCCAATGGTTCTTCAAACACAGATGATTTCTTATTGAGATTTTTGAAAGG
TTCAGTCCAATTAGGTAAGATTCCAGATATCGAAAATTCCGTGAATATGGTTCCAGTAGATCATGTTGCT
CGTGTTGTTGTTGCTACGTCTTTGAATCCTCCCAAAGAAAATGAATTGGCCGTTGCTCAAGTAACGGGTC
ACCCAAGAATATTATTCAAAGACTACTTGTATACTTTACACGATTATGGTTACGATGTCGAAATCGAAAG
CTATTCTAAATGGAAGAAATCATTGGAGGCGTCTGTTATTGACAGGAATGAAGAAAATGCGTTGTATCCT
TTGCTACACATGGTCTTAGACAACTTACCTGAAAGTACCAAAGCTCCGGAACTAGACGATAGGAACGCCG
TGGCATCTTTAAAGAAAGACACCGCATGGACAGGTGTTGATTGGTCTAATGGAATAGGTGTTACTCCAGA
AGAGGTTGGTATATATATTGCATTTTTAAACAAGGTTGGATTTTTACCTCCACCAACTCATAATGACAAA
CTTCCACTGCCAAGTATAGAACTAACTCAAGCGCAAATAAGTCTAGTTGCTTCAGGTGCTGGTGCTCGTG
GAAGCTCCGCAGCAGCTTAAGGTTGAGCATTACGTATGATATGTCCATGTACAATAATTAAATATGAATT
AGGAGAAAGACTTAGCTTCTTTTCGGGTGATGTCACTTAAAAACTCCGAGAATAATATATAATAAGAGAA
TAAAATATTAGTTATTGAATAAGAACTGTAAATCAGATCTTGACTGATTTTTCCATGGAGGGCACAGTTA
AGCCGCTAAAGGCATTATCCGCCAAGTACAATTTTTTACTCTTCGAAGACAGAAAATTTGCTGACATTGG
TAATACAGTCAAATTGCAGTACTCTGCGGGTGTATACAGAATAGCAGAATGGGCAGACATTACGAATGCA
CACGGTGTGGTGGGCCCAGGTATTGTTAGCGGTTTGAAGCAGGCGGCAGAAGAAGTAACAAAGGAACCTA
GAGGCCTTTTGATGTTAGCAGAATTGTCATGCAAGGGCTCCCTATCTACTGGAGAATATACTAAGGGTAC
TGTTGACATTGCGAAGAGCGACAAAGATTTTGTTATCGGCTTTATTGCTCAAAGAGACATGGGTGGAAGA
GATGAAGGTTACGATTGGTTGATTATGACACCCGGTGTGGGTTTAGATGACAAGGGAGACGCATTGGGTC
AACAGTATAGAACCGTGGATGATGTGGTCTCTACAGGATCTGACATTATTATTGTTGGAAGAGGACTATT
TGCAAAGGGAAGGGATGCTAAGGTAGAGGGTGAACGTTACAGAAAAGCAGGCTGGGAAGCATATTTGAGA
AGATGCGGCCAGCAAAACTAAAAAACTGTATTATAAGTAAATGCATGTATACTAAACTCACAAATTAGAG
CTTCAATTTAATTATATCAGTTATTACCCGGGAATCTCGGTCGTAATGATTTTTATAATGACGAAAAAAA
AAAAATTGGAAAGAAAAAGCTTGGCGTAATCATGGTCATAGCTGTTTCCTGTGTGAAATTGTTATCCGCT
CACAATTCCACACAACATACGAGCCGGAAGCATAAAGTGTAAAGCCTGGGGTGCCTAATGAGTGAGCTAA
CTCACATTAATTGCGTTGCGCTCACTGCCCGCTTTCCAGTCGGGAAACCTGTCGTGCCAGCTGCATTAAT
GAATCGGCCAACGCGCGGGGAGAGGCGGTTTGCGTATTGGGCGCTCTTCCGCTTCCTCGCTCACTGACTC
GCTGCGCTCGGTCGTTCGGCTGCGGCGAGCGGTATCAGCTCACTCAAAGGCGGTAATACGGTTATCCACA
GAATCAGGGGATAACGCAGGAAAGAACATGTGAGCAAAAGGCCAGCAAAAGGCCAGGAACCGTAAAAAGG
CCGCGTTGCTGGCGTTTTTCCATAGGCTCCGCCCCCCTGACGAGCATCACAAAAATCGACGCTCAAGTCA
GAGGTGGCGAAACCCGACAGGACTATAAAGATACCAGGCGTTTCCCCCTGGAAGCTCCCTCGTGCGCTCT
CCTGTTCCGACCCTGCCGCTTACCGGATACCTGTCCGCCTTTCTCCCTTCGGGAAGCGTGGCGCTTTCTC
AATGCTCACGCTGTAGGTATCTCAGTTCGGTGTAGGTCGTTCGCTCCAAGCTGGGCTGTGTGCACGAACC
CCCCGTTCAGCCCGACCGCTGCGCCTTATCCGGTAACTATCGTCTTGAGTCCAACCCGGTAAGACACGAC
TTATCGCCACTGGCAGCAGCCACTGGTAACAGGATTAGCAGAGCGAGGTATGTAGGCGGTGCTACAGAGT
TCTTGAAGTGGTGGCCTAACTACGGCTACACTAGAAGGACAGTATTTGGTATCTGCGCTCTGCTGAAGCC
AGTTACCTTCGGAAAAAGAGTTGGTAGCTCTTGATCCGGCAAACAAACCACCGCTGGTAGCGGTGGTTTT
TTTGTTTGCAAGCAGCAGATTACGCGCAGAAAAAAAGGATCTCAAGAAGATCCTTTGATCTTTTCTACGG
GGTCTGACGCTCAGTGGAACGAAAACTCACGTTAAGGGATTTTGGTCATGAGATTATCAAAAAGGATCTT
CACCTAGATCCTTTTAAATTAAAAATGAAGTTTTAAATCAATCTAAAGTATATATGAGTAAACTTGGTCT
GACAGTTACCAATGCTTAATCAGTGAGGCACCTATCTCAGCGATCTGTCTATTTCGTTCATCCATAGTTG
CCTGACTCCCCGTCGTGTAGATAACTACGATACGGGAGGGCTTACCATCTGGCCCCAGTGCTGCAATGAT
ACCGCGAGACCCACGCTCACCGGCTCCAGATTTATCAGCAATAAACCAGCCAGCCGGAAGGGCCGAGCGC
AGAAGTGGTCCTGCAACTTTATCCGCCTCCATCCAGTCTATTAATTGTTGCCGGGAAGCTAGAGTAAGTA
GTTCGCCAGTTAATAGTTTGCGCAACGTTGTTGCCATTGCTACAGGCATCGTGGTGTCACGCTCGTCGTT
TGGTATGGCTTCATTCAGCTCCGGTTCCCAACGATCAAGGCGAGTTACATGATCCCCCATGTTGTGCAAA
AAAGCGGTTAGCTCCTTCGGTCCTCCGATCGTTGTCAGAAGTAAGTTGGCCGCAGTGTTATCACTCATGG
TTATGGCAGCACTGCATAATTCTCTTACTGTCATGCCATCCGTAAGATGCTTTTCTGTGACTGGTGAGTA
CTCAACCAAGTCATTCTGAGAATAGTGTATGCGGCGACCGAGTTGCTCTTGCCCGGCGTCAATACGGGAT
AATACCGCGCCACATAGCAGAACTTTAAAAGTGCTCATCATTGGAAAACGTTCTTCGGGGCGAAAACTCT
CAAGGATCTTACCGCTGTTGAGATCCAGTTCGATGTAACCCACTCGTGCACCCAACTGATCTTCAGCATC
TTTTACTTTCACCAGCGTTTCTGGGTGAGCAAAAACAGGAAGGCAAAATGCCGCAAAAAAGGGAATAAGG
GCGACACGGAAATGTTGAATACTCATACTCTTCCTTTTTCAATATTATTGAAGCATTTATCAGGGTTATT
GTCTCATGAGCGGATACATATTTGAATGTATTTAGAAAAATAAACAAATAGGGGTTCCGCGCACATTTCC
CCGAAAAGTGCCACCTGACGTCTAAGAAACCATTATTATCATGACATTAACCTATAAAAATAGGCGTATC
ACGAGGCCCTTTCGTC
Features (pLannotate 1.2.2; 14 found; start..end, strand, type, name):
    137..236     +  misc_feature   bom (fragment): basis of mobility region from pBR322
    242..396     -  CDS            lacZα (fragment): LacZα fragment of β-galactosidase; lacZ fragment
    410..610     +  promoter       URA3 promoter (fragment): S. cerevisiae URA3
    642..881     +  promoter       LYS2 promoter: S. cerevisiae LYS2
    882..5060    +  CDS            LYS2: alpha-aminoadipate reductase, required for lysine biosynthesis; S. cerevisiae LYS2; yeast auxotrophic marker
   5217..5831    +  CDS            URA3 (fragment): orotidine-5'-phosphate decarboxylase, required for uracil biosynthesis; S. cerevisiae URA3; yeast auxotrophic marker, counterselectable with 5-fluoroorotic acid (5-FOA)
   6009..6025    -  protein_bind   lac operator: The lac repressor binds to the lac operator to inhibit transcription in E. coli. This inhibition can be relieved by adding lactose or isopropyl-β-D-thiogalactopyranoside (IPTG). lac repressor encoded by lacI
   6033..6063    -  promoter       lac promoter: promoter for the E. coli lac operon
   6078..6099    -  protein_bind   CAP binding site: CAP binding activates transcription in the presence of cAMP. E. coli catabolite activator protein
   6112..6204    -  CDS            lacI (fragment): lac repressor; lacI; The lac repressor binds to the lac operator to inhibit transcription in E. coli. This inhibition can be relieved by adding lactose or isopropyl-β-D-thiogalactopyranoside (IPTG).
   6387..6975    -  rep_origin     ori: high-copy-number ColE1/pMB1/pBR322/pUC origin of replication
   7146..8006    -  CDS            AmpR: β-lactamase; bla; confers resistance to ampicillin, carbenicillin, and related antibiotics
   8007..8111    -  promoter       AmpR promoter: bla
   8206..35      +  CDS            rop (fragment) (across the origin): Rop protein, which maintains plasmids at low copy number; rop
