[The description below was written by a language model from this plasmid's Addgene catalogue record and pLannotate feature annotations shown in this document.]
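Description:
M2660 ura3::LYS2 Disruptor Converter is a budding yeast "marker swap" plasmid designed to convert an existing URA3 marker, whether at a gene disruption in the genome or on a plasmid, into a LYS2 marker. It is built on the M581 backbone, a bacterial cloning plasmid carrying the S. cerevisiae URA3 gene. In E. coli it is maintained through a ColE1/pMB1-type origin and selected with ampicillin via the β-lactamase gene and its promoter. The 8.2 kb sequence also retains remnants typical of older pBR322/pUC-derived vectors: lacZα, lac promoter/operator and CAP site, and fragments of lacI, rop and the bom region. No yeast replication origin or centromere is annotated, consistent with a construct meant to supply a recombination fragment rather than to replicate in yeast.

The payload was made by removing a 208 bp EcoRV–PstI segment from within URA3 and replacing it with a 4.6 kb PvuII–PstI fragment from YDp-K that carries LYS2. The feature table reflects this. A fragment of the URA3 promoter lies upstream, followed by the LYS2 promoter and the full LYS2 coding sequence (alpha-aminoadipate reductase, required for lysine biosynthesis), and then a partial URA3 coding fragment downstream. LYS2 is thus flanked by URA3 sequences that act as homology arms. When this ura3::LYS2 cassette is introduced into a lys2 strain carrying URA3, homologous recombination is expected to replace the interior of URA3 with LYS2, giving Lys+ transformants in which URA3 is disrupted. This frees URA3 for reuse in further strain construction. The record does not state which enzymes are used to release the cassette.
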