Addgene plasmid #51678: M2660 ura3::LYS2 Disruptor Converter
Purpose: Yeast marker swap plasmid for converting URA3 to LYS2
Depositing lab: David Stillman. Depositing organization: University of Utah. Publication: New 'marker swap' plasmids for converting selectable markers on budding yeast gene disruptions and plasmids. Voth WP, Jiang YW, Stillman DJ. Yeast. 2003 Aug;20(11):985-93. 10.1002/yea.1018 PubMed 12898713.
Backbone
  Vector backbone: M581
  Backbone manufacturer: Marsh et al., 1984
  Vector type: Yeast Expression ; yeast marker swap
  Selectable markers: LYS2
Growth in bacteria
  Bacterial resistance: Ampicillin, 100 μg/mL
  Growth temperature: 37°C
  Growth strain: DH5alpha
  Copy number: Unknown
Gene/Insert
  Gene/Insert name: LYS2
  Species: S. cerevisiae (budding yeast)
  Entrez Gene: LYS2 (a.k.a. YBR115C)
  Cloning method: Restriction Enzyme; 5′ cloning site EcoRV (destroyed during cloning); 3′ cloning site PstI (not destroyed)
  Sequencing primers: 5′ M13-F20; 3′ M13-R
Terms and licenses: Academic/Nonprofit Terms; Industry Terms: Not Available to Industry
Depositor comments: Plasmid M2660 (ura3::LYS2 ) was made by cutting M581 with EcoRV and PstI and replacing the 208 bp EcoRV–PstI fragment with a 4.6 kb PvuII–PstI fragment containing LYS2 from plasmid YDp-K.
How to cite: M2660 ura3::LYS2 Disruptor Converter was a gift from David Stillman (Addgene plasmid # 51678 ; http://n2t.net/addgene:51678 ; RRID:Addgene_51678)
