>Addgene plasmid #51678 | M2660 ura3::LYS2 Disruptor Converter | addgene partial sequence | sequence record 81293 | M13-Rev 5'-CAGGAAACAGCTATGACC-3'
TTTTTTTCGTCATTATAAAAATCATTACGACCGAGATTCCCGGGTAATAACTGATATAATTAAATTGAAG
CTCTAATTTGTGAGTTTAGTATACATGCATTTACTTATAATACAGTTTTTTAGTTTTGCTGGCCGCATCT
TCTCAAATATGCTTCCCAGCCTGCTTTTCTGTAACGTTCACCCTCTACCTTAGCATCCCTTCCCTTTGCA
AATAGTCCTCTTCCAACAATAATAATGTCAGATCCTGTAGAGACCACATCATCCACGGTTCTATACTGTT
GACCCAATGCGTCTCCCTTGTCATCTAAACCCACACCGGGTGTCATAATCAACCAATCGTAACCTTCATC
TCTTCCACCCATGTCTCTTTGAGCAATAAAGCCGATAACAAAATCTTTGTCGCTCTTCGCAATGTCAACA
GTACCCTTAGTATATTCTCCAGTAGATAGGGAGCCCTTGCATGACAATTCTGCTAACATCAAAAGGCCTC
TAGGTTCCTTTGTTACTTCTTCTGCCGCCTGCTTCAAACCGCTAACAATACCTGGGCCCACCACACCGTG
TGCATTCGTAATGTCTGCCCATTCTGCTATTCTGTATACACCCGCAGAGTACTGCAATTTGACTGTATTA
CCAATGTCAGCAAATTTTCTGTCTTCGAAGAGTAAAAAATTGTACTTGGCGGATAATGCCTTTAGCGGCT
TAACTGTGCCCTCCATGGAAAAATCAGTCAAGATCTGATTTACAGTTCTTATTCAATAACTAATATTTTA
TTCTCTTATTATATATTATTCTCGGAGTTTTTAAGTGACATCACCCGAAAAGAAGCTAAGTCTTTCTCCT
AATTCATATTTAATTATTGTACATGGACATATCATACGTAATGCTCAACCTTAAGCTGCTGCGGAGCTTC
CACGAGCACCAGCACCTGAAGCAACTAGACTTATTTGCGCTTG
