>Addgene plasmid #51678 | M2660 ura3::LYS2 Disruptor Converter | addgene partial sequence | sequence record 81444 | M13pUC-Fwd 5'-CCCAGTCACGACGTTGTAAAACG-3'
TTCTTTTTTTTGATTTCGGTTTCCTTGAAATTTTTTTGATTCGGTAATCTCCGAACAGAAGGAAGAACGA
AGGAAGGAGCACAGACTTAGATTGGTATATATACGCATATGTAGTGTTGAAGAAACATGAAATTGCCCAG
TATTCTTAACCCAACTGCACAGAACAAAAACCTGCAGGTCGACGGATCCGGTGATTGATTGAGCAAGCTA
ATTCCACTTGCAATTACATAAAAAATTCCGGCGGTTTTTCGCGTGTGACTCAATGTCGAAATACCTGCCT
AATGAACATGAACATCGCCCAAATGTATTTGAAGACCCGCTGGGAGAAGTTCAAGATATATAAGTAACAA
GCAGCCAATAGTATAAAAAAAAATCTGAGTTTATTACCTTTCCTGGAATTTCAGTGAAAAACTGCTAATT
ATAGAGAGATATCACAGAGTTACTCACTAATGACTAACGAAAAGGTCTGGATAGAGAAGTTGGATAATCC
AACTCTTTCAGTGTTACCACATGACTTTTTACGCCCACAACAAGAACCTTATACGAAACAAGCTACATAT
TCGTTACAGCTACCTCAGCTCGATGTGCCTCATGATAGTTTTTCTAACAAATACGCTGTCGCTTTGAGTG
TATGGGCTGCATTGATATATAGAGTAACCGGTGACGATGATATTGTTCTTTATATTGCGAATAACAAAAT
CTTAAGATTCAATATTCAACCAACGTGGTCATTTAATGAGCTGTATTCTACAATTAACAATGAGTTGAAC
AAGCTCAATTCTATTGAGGCCAATTTTTCCTTTGACGAGCTAGCTGAAAAAATTCAAAGTTGCCAAGATC
TGGAAAGGACCCCTCAGTTGTTCCGTTTGGCCTTTTTGGAAAACCAAGATTTC
